>Addgene plasmid #129587 | Human INPP5A | addgene full sequence | sequence record 256151 | Addgene NGS Result
TTGACAATTAATCATCGGCTCGTATAATGTGTGGAATTGTGAGCGGATAACAATTTCACACAGGAAACAG
CCAGTCCGTTTAGGTGTTTTCACGAGCACTTCACCAACAAGGACCATAGATTATGAAAACTGAAGAAGGT
AAACTGGTAATCTGGATTAACGGCGATAAAGGCTATAACGGTCTCGCTGAAGTCGGTAAGAAATTCGAGA
AAGATACCGGAATTAAAGTCACCGTTGAGCATCCGGATAAACTGGAAGAGAAATTCCCACAGGTTGCGGC
AACTGGCGATGGCCCTGACATTATCTTCTGGGCACACGACCGCTTTGGTGGCTACGCTCAATCTGGCCTG
TTGGCTGAAATCACCCCGGACAAAGCGTTCCAGGACAAGCTGTATCCGTTTACCTGGGATGCCGTACGTT
ACAACGGCAAGCTGATTGCTTACCCGATCGCTGTTGAAGCGTTATCGCTGATTTATAACAAAGATCTGCT
GCCGAACCCGCCAAAAACCTGGGAAGAGATCCCGGCGCTGGATAAAGAACTGAAAGCGAAAGGTAAGAGC
GCGCTGATGTTCAACCTGCAAGAACCGTACTTCACCTGGCCGCTGATTGCTGCTGACGGGGGTTATGCGT
TCAAGTATGAAAACGGCAAGTACGACATTAAAGACGTGGGCGTGGATAACGCTGGCGCGAAAGCGGGTCT
GACCTTCCTGGTTGACCTGATTAAAAACAAACACATGAATGCAGACACCGATTACTCCATCGCAGAAGCT
GCCTTTAATAAAGGCGAAACAGCGATGACCATCAACGGCCCGTGGGCATGGTCCAACATCGACACCAGCA
AAGTGAATTATGGTGTAACGGTACTGCCGACCTTCAAGGGTCAACCATCCAAACCGTTCGTTGGCGTGCT
GAGCGCAGGTATTAACGCCGCCAGTCCGAACAAAGAGCTGGCGAAAGAGTTCCTCGAAAACTATCTGCTG
ACTGATGAAGGTCTGGAAGCGGTTAATAAAGACAAACCGCTGGGTGCCGTAGCGCTGAAGTCTTACGAGG
AAGAGTTGGCGAAAGATCCACGTATTGCCGCCACCATGGAAAACGCCCAGAAAGGTGAAATCATGCCGAA
CATCCCGCAGATGTCCGCTTTCTGGTATGCCGTGCGTACTGCGGTGATCAACGCCGCCAGCGGTCGTCAG
ACTGTCGATGAAGCCCTGAAAGACGCGCAGACTAATTCGAGCTCGGTACCGTCCTCTCTCGTGATCGAGG
GAAGGATTTCAGAATTCGGATCCATGGCGGGGAAGGCGGCCGCCCCGGGCACCGCGGTGCTGCTGGTCAC
GGCCAACGTGGGCTCGCTCTTCGACGACCCAGAAAACCTGCAGAAGAACTGGCTTCGGGAATTTTACCAG
GTCGTGCACACACACAAGCCGCACTTCATGGCCTTGCACTGTCAGGAGTTTGGAGGGAAGAACTACGAGG
CCTCCATGTCCCACGTGGACAAGTTCGTCAAAGAACTATTGTCGAGTGATGCGATGAAAGAATATAACAG
GGCTCGAGTCTACCTGGATGAAAACTACAAATCCCAGGAGCACTTCACGGCACTAGGAAGCTTTTATTTT
CTTCATGAGTCCTTAAAAAACATCTACCAGTTTGACTTTAAAGCTAAGAAGTATAGAAAGGTCGCTGGCA
AAGAGATCTACTCGGATACCTTAGAGAGCACGCCCATGCTGGAGAAGGAGAAGTTTCCGCAGGACTACTT
CCCCGAGTGCAAATGGTCAAGAAAAGGCTTCATCCGGACGAGGTGGTGCATTGCAGACTGTGCCTTTGAC
TTGGTGAATATCCATCTTTTCCATGATGCTTCCAATCTGGTCGCCTGGGAAACAAGCCCTTCCGTGTACT
CGGGAATCCGGCACAAGGCACTGGGCTACGTGCTGGACAGAATCATTGATCAGCGATTCGAGAAGGTTTC
CTACTTTGTATTTGGTGATTTCAACTTCCGGCTGGATTCCAAGTCCGTCGTGGAGACGCTCTGCACAAAA
GCCACCATGCAGACGGTCCGGGCCGCCGACACCAATGAAGTGGTGAAGCTCATATTTCGTGAGTCGGACA
ACGACCGGAAGGTTATGCTCCAGTTAGAAAAGAAACTCTTCGACTACTTCAACCAGGAGGTTTTCCGAGA
CAACAACGGCACCGCGCTCTTGGAGTTTGACAAGGAGTTGTCTGTCTTTAAGGACAGACTGTATGAACTG
GACATCTCGTTCCCTCCCAGCTACCCGTACAGTGAGGACGCCCGCCAGGGTGAGCAGTACATGAACACCC
GGTGCCCAGCCTGGTGTGACCGCATCCTCATGTCCCCGTCTGCCAAGGAGCTGGTGCTGCGGTCGGAGAG
CGAGGAGAAGGTTGTCACCTATGACCACATTGGGCCCAACGTCTGCATGGGAGACCACAAGCCCGTGTTC
CTGGCCTTCCGAATCATGCCCGGGGCAGGTAAACCTCATGCCCATGTGCACAAGTGTTGTGTCGTGCAGT
GACGTGGTGGGAAGAGATGCCAGCGCCACGAGAGGACACTTCGTGAGCCTCCCTGTAGCCGTAGACCGAA
TACGCACTCTTGAAAGCTGCATCGAGAACCCGCCCAAGCGCCACCTGCTAGACGGCCAGCCCCACACTTC
GCTTCAGCCTCCGGACCATTCCGGAGCAGCCTCACATACCTCACTGTCTCGTCTGTCTATGTGACATTAA
GTAGAAATATTGGAATTCGATATCAAGCTTATCGATACCGTCGACCTGCAGGCAAGCTTGGCACTGGCCG
TCGTTTTACAACGTCGTGACTGGGAAAACCCTGGCGTTACCCAACTTAATCGCCTTGCAGCACATCCCCC
TTTCGCCAGCTGGCGTAATAGCGAAGAGGCCCGCACCGATCGCCCTTCCCAACAGTTGCGCAGCCTGAAT
GGCGAATGGCAGCTTGGCTGTTTTGGCGGATGAGAGAAGATTTTCAGCCTGATACAGATTAAATCAGAAC
GCAGAAGCGGTCTGATAAAACAGAATTTGCCTGGCGGCAGTAGCGCGGTGGTCCCACCTGACCCCATGCC
GAACTCAGAAGTGAAACGCCGTAGCGCCGATGGTAGTGTGGGGTCTCCCCATGCGAGAGTAGGGAACTGC
CAGGCATCAAATAAAACGAAAGGCTCAGTCGAAAGACTGGGCCTTTCGTTTTATCTGTTGTTTGTCGGTG
AACGCTCTCCTGAGTAGGACAAATCCGCCGGGAGCGGATTTGAACGTTGCGAAGCAACGGCCCGGAGGGT
GGCGGGCAGGACGCCCGCCATAAACTGCCAGGCATCAAATTAAGCAGAAGGCCATCCTGACGGATGGCCT
TTTTGCGTTTCTACAAACTCTTTTGTTTATTTTTCTAAATACATTCAAATATGTATCCGCTCATGAGACA
ATAACCCTGATAAATGCTTCAATAATATTGAAAAAGGAAGAGTATGAGTATTCAACATTTCCGTGTCGCC
CTTATTCCCTTTTTTGCGGCATTTTGCCTTCCTGTTTTTGCTCACCCAGAAACGCTGGTGAAAGTAAAAG
ATGCTGAAGATCAGTTGGGTGCACGAGTGGGTTACATCGAACTGGATCTCAACAGCGGTAAGATCCTTGA
GAGTTTTCGCCCCGAAGAACGTTTTCCAATGATGAGCACTTTTAAAGTTCTGCTATGTGGCGCGGTATTA
TCCCGTGTTGACGCCGGGCAAGAGCAACTCGGTCGCCGCATACACTATTCTCAGAATGACTTGGTTGAGT
ACTCACCAGTCACAGAAAAGCATCTTACGGATGGCATGACAGTAAGAGAATTATGCAGTGCTGCCATAAC
CATGAGTGATAACACTGCGGCCAACTTACTTCTGACAACGATCGGAGGACCGAAGGAGCTAACCGCTTTT
TTGCACAACATGGGGGATCATGTAACTCGCCTTGATCGTTGGGAACCGGAGCTGAATGAAGCCATACCAA
ACGACGAGCGTGACACCACGATGCCTGTAGCAATGGCAACAACGTTGCGCAAACTATTAACTGGCGAACT
ACTTACTCTAGCTTCCCGGCAACAATTAATAGACTGGATGGAGGCGGATAAAGTTGCAGGACCACTTCTG
CGCTCGGCCCTTCCGGCTGGCTGGTTTATTGCTGATAAATCTGGAGCCGGTGAGCGTGGGTCTCGCGGTA
TCATTGCAGCACTGGGGCCAGATGGTAAGCCCTCCCGTATCGTAGTTATCTACACGACGGGGAGTCAGGC
AACTATGGATGAACGAAATAGACAGATCGCTGAGATAGGTGCCTCACTGATTAAGCATTGGTAACTGTCA
GACCAAGTTTACTCATATATACTTTAGATTGATTTAAAACTTCATTTTTAATTTAAAAGGATCTAGGTGA
AGATCCTTTTTGATAATCTCATGACCAAAATCCCTTAACGTGAGTTTTCGTTCCACTGAGCGTCAGACCC
CGTAGAAAAGATCAAAGGATCTTCTTGAGATCCTTTTTTTCTGCGCGTAATCTGCTGCTTGCAAACAAAA
AAACCACCGCTACCAGCGGTGGTTTGTTTGCCGGATCAAGAGCTACCAACTCTTTTTCCGAAGGTAACTG
GCTTCAGCAGAGCGCAGATACCAAATACTGTCCTTCTAGTGTAGCCGTAGTTAGGCCACCACTTCAAGAA
CTCTGTAGCACCGCCTACATACCTCGCTCTGCTAATCCTGTTACCAGTGGCTGCTGCCAGTGGCGATAAG
TCGTGTCTTACCGGGTTGGACTCAAGACGATAGTTACCGGATAAGGCGCAGCGGTCGGGCTGAACGGGGG
GTTCGTGCACACAGCCCAGCTTGGAGCGAACGACCTACACCGAACTGAGATACCTACAGCGTGAGCTATG
AGAAAGCGCCACGCTTCCCGAAGGGAGAAAGGCGGACAGGTATCCGGTAAGCGGCAGGGTCGGAACAGGA
GAGCGCACGAGGGAGCTTCCAGGGGGAAACGCCTGGTATCTTTATAGTCCTGTCGGGTTTCGCCACCTCT
GACTTGAGCGTCGATTTTTGTGATGCTCGTCAGGGGGGCGGAGCCTATGGAAAAACGCCAGCAACGCGGC
CTTTTTACGGTTCCTGGCCTTTTGCTGGCCTTTTGCTCACATGTTCTTTCCTGCGTTATCCCCTGATTCT
GTGGATAACCGTATTACCGCCTTTGAGTGAGCTGATACCGCTCGCCGCAGCCGAACGACCGAGCGCAGCG
AGTCAGTGAGCGAGGAAGCGGAAGAGCGCCTGATGCGGTATTTTCTCCTTACGCATCTGTGCGGTATTTC
ACACCGCATATGGTGCACTCTCAGTACAATCTGCTCTGATGCCGCATAGTTAAGCCAGTATACACTCCGC
TATCGCTACGTGACTGGGTCATGGCTGCGCCCCGACACCCGCCAACACCCGCTGACGCGCCCTGACGGGC
TTGTCTGCTCCCGGCATCCGCTTACAGACAAGCTGTGACCGTCTCCGGGAGCTGCATGTGTCAGAGGTTT
TCACCGTCATCACCGAAACGCGCGAGGCAGCTGCGGTAAAGCTCATCAGCGTGGTCGTGAAGCGATTCAC
AGATGTCTGCCTGTTCATCCGCGTCCAGCTCGTTGAGTTTCTCCAGAAGCGTTAATGTCTGGCTTCTGAT
AAAGCGGGCCATGTTAAGGGCGGTTTTTTCCTGTTTGGTCACTGATGCCTCCGTGTAAGGGGGATTTCTG
TTCATGGGGGTAATGATACCGATGAAACGAGAGAGGATGCTCACGATACGGGTTACTGATGATGAACATG
CCCGGTTACTGGAACGTTGTGAGGGTAAACAACTGGCGGTATGGATGCGGCGGGACCAGAGAAAAATCAC
TCAGGGTCAATGCCAGCGCTTCGTTAATACAGATGTAGGTGTTCCACAGGGTAGCCAGCAGCATCCTGCG
ATGCAGATCCGGAACATAATGGTGCAGGGCGCTGACTTCCGCGTTTCCAGACTTTACGAAACACGGAAAC
CGAAGACCATTCATGTTGTTGCTCAGGTCGCAGACGTTTTGCAGCAGCAGTCGCTTCACGTTCGCTCGCG
TATCGGTGATTCATTCTGCTAACCAGTAAGGCAACCCCGCCAGCCTAGCCGGGTCCTCAACGACAGGAGC
ACGATCATGCGCACCCGTGGCCAGGACCCAACGCTGCCCGAAATTCCGACACCATCGAATGGCGCAAAAC
CTTTCGCGGTATGGCATGATAGCGCCCGGAAGAGAGTCAATTCAGGGTGGTGAATGTGAAACCAGTAACG
TTATACGATGTCGCAGAGTATGCCGGTGTCTCTTATCAGACCGTTTCCCGCGTGGTGAACCAGGCCAGCC
ACGTTTCTGCGAAAACGCGGGAAAAAGTGGAAGCGGCGATGGCGGAGCTGAATTACATTCCCAACCGCGT
GGCACAACAACTGGCGGGCAAACAGTCGTTGCTGATTGGCGTTGCCACCTCCAGTCTGGCCCTGCACGCG
CCGTCGCAAATTGTCGCGGCGATTAAATCTCGCGCCGATCAACTGGGTGCCAGCGTGGTGGTGTCGATGG
TAGAACGAAGCGGCGTCGAAGCCTGTAAAGCGGCGGTGCACAATCTTCTCGCGCAACGCGTCAGTGGGCT
GATCATTAACTATCCGCTGGATGACCAGGATGCCATTGCTGTGGAAGCTGCCTGCACTAATGTTCCGGCG
TTATTTCTTGATGTCTCTGACCAGACACCCATCAACAGTATTATTTTCTCCCATGAAGACGGTACGCGAC
TGGGCGTGGAGCATCTGGTCGCATTGGGTCACCAGCAAATCGCGCTGTTAGCGGGCCCATTAAGTTCTGT
CTCGGCGCGTCTGCGTCTGGCTGGCTGGCATAAATATCTCACTCGCAATCAAATTCAGCCGATAGCGGAA
CGGGAAGGCGACTGGAGTGCCATGTCCGGTTTTCAACAAACCATGCAAATGCTGAATGAGGGCATCGTTC
CCACTGCGATGCTGGTTGCCAACGATCAGATGGCGCTGGGCGCAATGCGCGCCATTACCGAGTCCGGGCT
GCGCGTTGGTGCGGATATCTCGGTAGTGGGATACGACGATACCGAAGACAGCTCATGTTATATCCCGCCG
TTAACCACCATCAAACAGGATTTTCGCCTGCTGGGGCAAACCAGCGTGGACCGCTTGCTGCAACTCTCTC
AGGGCCAGGCGGTGAAGGGCAATCAGCTGTTGCCCGTCTCACTGGTGAAAAGAAAAACCACCCTGGCGCC
CAATACGCAAACCGCCTCTCCCCGCGCGTTGGCCGATTCATTAATGCAGCTGGCACGACAGGTTTCCCGA
CTGGAAAGCGGGCAGTGAGCGCAACGCAATTAATGTAAGTTAGCTCACTCATTAGGCACAATTCTCATGT
TTGACAGCTTATCATCGACTGCACGGTGCACCAATGCTTCTGGCGTCAGGCAGCCATCGGAAGCTGTGGT
ATGGCTGTGCAGGTCGTAAATCACTGCATAATTCGTGTCGCTCAAGGCGCACTCCCGTTCTGGATAATGT
TTTTTGCGCCGACATCATAACGGTTCTGGCAAATATTCTGAAATGAGCTG
Features (pLannotate 1.2.2; 20 found; start..end, strand, type, name):
      1..29      +  promoter       tac promoter: strong E. coli promoter; hybrid between the trp and lac UV5 promoters
     37..53      +  protein_bind   lac operator: The lac repressor binds to the lac operator to inhibit transcription in E. coli. This inhibition can be relieved by adding lactose or isopropyl-β-D-thiogalactopyranoside (IPTG). lac repressor encoded by lacI
    123..1223    +  CDS            MBP: maltose binding protein from E. coli; malE (mutated); This version of the gene does not encode a signal sequence, so MBP will remain in the cytosol.
   1224..1240    +  misc_feature   MCS (fragment): pUC18/19 multiple cloning site
   1284..2519    +  CDS            INPP5A: I5P1_HUMAN - Also known as 5PTASE From Homo sapiens (Human).
   2742..2777    +  misc_feature   MCS (fragment): pBluescript multiple cloning site
   2792..2946    +  CDS            lacZα (fragment): LacZα fragment of β-galactosidase; lacZ fragment
   3039..3154    +  ncRNA          5S rRNA: Accession: RF00001 - 5S ribosomal RNA
   3158..3244    +  terminator     rrnB T1 terminator: Escherichia coli rrnB; transcription terminator T1 from the E. coli rrnB gene
   3336..3363    +  terminator     rrnB T2 terminator: transcription terminator T2 from the E. coli rrnB gene
   3382..3473    +  promoter       AmpR promoter: bla
   3474..4334    +  CDS            AmpR: β-lactamase; bla; confers resistance to ampicillin, carbenicillin, and related antibiotics
   4505..5093    +  rep_origin     ori: high-copy-number ColE1/pMB1/pBR322/pUC origin of replication
   5279..5419    -  misc_feature   bom: basis of mobility region from pBR322
   5521..5712    -  CDS            rop: Rop protein, which maintains plasmids at low copy number; rop
   5729..6109    +  CDS            YPB1_ECOLX: Protein predicted: Swiss-Prot protein existence level 4. From Escherichia coli.
   6208..6285    +  promoter       lacI promoter: lacI
   6286..7368    +  CDS            lacI: lac repressor; lacI; The lac repressor binds to the lac operator to inhibit transcription in E. coli. This inhibition can be relieved by adding lactose or isopropyl-β-D-thiogalactopyranoside (IPTG).
   7381..7402    +  protein_bind   CAP binding site: CAP binding activates transcription in the presence of cAMP. E. coli catabolite activator protein
   7421..7438    +  promoter       tet promoter (fragment): E. coli promoter for tetracycline efflux protein gene
