[The description below was written by a language model from this plasmid's Addgene catalogue record and pLannotate feature annotations shown in this document.]
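Description:
Human INPP5A is a bacterial expression plasmid built on the pMAL-cRI backbone from New England Biolabs, designed to produce human type I inositol 5-phosphatase (INPP5A, also called 5PTASE) in E. coli as a fusion to maltose binding protein. The human coding sequence was inserted between BamHI and SalI sites downstream of malE, so MBP sits at the N terminus of the phosphatase. The annotated MBP version lacks a signal sequence, meaning the fusion protein stays in the cytosol rather than being exported to the periplasm. Transcription is driven by the strong hybrid tac promoter, which is followed by a lac operator. The plasmid also carries lacI with its own promoter, so expression is repressed until relieved by IPTG or lactose. Downstream of the insert lie residual polylinker sequence, a lacZα fragment, and the rrnB region (5S rRNA, T1 and T2 terminators), which stops transcription from the strong promoter.

The plasmid is maintained through a ColE1/pMB1-type origin accompanied by the pBR322 bom region and the rop gene, which tends to restrain copy number; the catalogue lists copy number as unknown. Selection is by ampicillin via β-lactamase expressed from its own promoter. The MBP tag typically aids solubility and allows affinity purification on amylose resin, consistent with the stated purpose of producing recombinant enzyme in bacteria for biochemical study. The catalogue gives a total size of 7,997 bp, whereas the sequenced record behind the feature table is 7,610 nt, and the annotated INPP5A coding region is somewhat shorter than the listed 1,400 bp insert. The record does not explain these differences.
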