Addgene plasmid #129587: Human INPP5A
Purpose: Expression of human INPP5A in bacteria
Depositing lab: Christophe Erneux. Depositing organization: Universite Libre de Bruxelles. Publication: Production of recombinant human brain type I inositol-1,4,5-trisphosphate 5-phosphatase in Escherichia coli. Lack of phosphorylation by protein kinase C. Erneux C, De Smedt F, Moreau C, Rider M, Communi D. Eur J Biochem. 1995 Dec 1;234(2):598-602. doi: 10.1111/j.1432-1033.1995.598_b.x. PubMed 8536709.
Backbone
  Vector backbone: pMAL-cRI
  Backbone manufacturer: New England Biolabs
  Backbone size w/o insert (bp): 6133
  Total vector size (bp): 7997
  Vector type: Bacterial Expression
Growth in bacteria
  Bacterial resistance: Ampicillin, 100 μg/mL
  Growth temperature: 37°C
  Growth strain: DH5alpha
  Copy number: Unknown
Gene/Insert
  Gene/Insert name: Type I inositol 5-phosphatase (alt name: INPP5A)
  Species: H. sapiens (human)
  Insert size (bp): 1400
  GenBank ID: X77567.1
  Entrez Gene: INPP5A (a.k.a. 5PTASE)
  Tag / fusion protein: Maltose binding protein (N terminal on backbone)
  Cloning method: Restriction Enzyme; 5′ cloning site BamHI (unknown if destroyed); 3′ cloning site SalI (unknown if destroyed)
  Sequencing primers: 5′ classical primes of pMAL-cRI vector; 3′ classical primer of pMAL-cRI vector
Terms and licenses: Academic/Nonprofit Terms; Industry Terms: Not Available to Industry
How to cite: Human INPP5A was a gift from Christophe Erneux (Addgene plasmid # 129587 ; http://n2t.net/addgene:129587 ; RRID:Addgene_129587)
